Addgene plasmid #25635: pLP-LNCX-PIK3CA-H1047R
Depositing lab: Todd Waldman. Depositing organization: Georgetown University. Publication: Activation of p53-dependent growth suppression in human cells by mutations in PTEN or PIK3CA. Kim JS, Lee C, Bonifant CL, Ressom H, Waldman T. Mol Cell Biol. 2007 Jan . 27(2):662-77. 10.1128/MCB.00537-06 PubMed 17060456.
Backbone
  Vector backbone: pLP-LNCX (Clontech)
  Backbone size w/o insert (bp): 6775
  Vector type: Mammalian Expression, Retroviral
  Selectable markers: Neomycin (select with G418)
Growth in bacteria
  Bacterial resistance: Ampicillin, 100 μg/mL
  Growth temperature: 37°C
  Growth strain: DH5alpha
  Copy number: High Copy
Gene/Insert
  Gene/Insert name: PIK3CA
  Species: H. sapiens (human)
  Insert size (bp): 3207
  GenBank ID: AY335705
  Entrez Gene: PIK3CA (a.k.a. CCM4, CLAPO, CLOVE, CWS5, HMH, MCAP, MCM, MCMTC, PI3K, PI3K-alpha, p110-alpha)
  Cloning method: Restriction Enzyme
  Sequencing primers: 5′ n/a
Terms and licenses: Academic/Nonprofit Terms; Industry Terms: Not Available to Industry
How to cite: pLP-LNCX-PIK3CA-H1047R was a gift from Todd Waldman (Addgene plasmid # 25635 ; http://n2t.net/addgene:25635 ; RRID:Addgene_25635)
