[The description below was written by a language model from this plasmid's Addgene catalogue record.]
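Description:
pLP-LNCX-PIK3CA-H1047R is a retroviral mammalian expression plasmid built on the commercial pLP-LNCX backbone (about 6.8 kb without insert). It carries a roughly 3.2 kb human PIK3CA insert, which encodes the p110-alpha catalytic subunit of class I phosphoinositide 3-kinase. As the name indicates, the cDNA bears the H1047R substitution. This is a well-known kinase-domain hotspot mutation found in human cancers that increases PI3K signalling. The insert was introduced by restriction enzyme cloning. No feature table is supplied, and the catalogue fields do not list the promoter, any epitope tags or the cloning sites used. The LNCX naming convention for this vector family generally denotes an LTR–neomycin resistance–CMV promoter–insert arrangement, in which the viral LTR drives the neo marker and an internal CMV promoter drives the gene of interest. That layout is inferred from the backbone name rather than stated in the record.

In bacteria the plasmid is maintained at high copy number under ampicillin selection. In mammalian cells, the neomycin resistance marker allows selection of stably transduced or transfected populations with G418. As a retroviral vector, it is meant to be introduced into a packaging cell line to produce recombinant virus, which then integrates the expression cassette into dividing target cells. The associated study examined how mutations in PTEN or PIK3CA activate p53-dependent growth suppression in human cells. This is consistent with using the construct to express oncogenic PIK3CA stably and study the downstream consequences of constitutive PI3K pathway activation.
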