>Addgene plasmid #25635 | pLP-LNCX-PIK3CA-H1047R | addgene partial sequence | sequence record 31178 | 25635 with hPIK3CA-F2 (CAAAAAGGCCACTGTGGTTG)
TTTCAGAACAATGAGATCATCTTTAAAAATGGGGATGATTTACGGCAAGATATGCTAACACTTCAAATTA
TTCGTATTATGGAAAATATCTGGCAAAATCAAGGTCTTGATCTTCGAATGTTACCTTATGGTTGTCTGTC
AATCGGTGACTGTGTGGGACTTATTGAGGTGGTGCGAAATTCTCACACTATTATGCAAATTCAGTGCAAA
GGCGGCTTGAAAGGTGCACTGCAGTTCAACAGCCACACACTACATCAGTGGCTCAAAGACAAGAACAAAG
GAGAAATATATGATGCAGCCATTGACCTGTTTACACGTTCATGTGCTGGATACTGTGTAGCTACCTTCAT
TTTGGGAATTGGAGATCGTCACAATAGTAACATCATGGTGAAAGACGATGGACAACTGTTTCATATAGAT
TTTGGACACTTTTTGGATCACAAGAAGAAAAAATTTGGTTATAAACGAGAACGTGTGCCATTTGTTTTGA
CACAGGATTTCTTAATAGTGATTAGTAAAGGAGCCCAAGAATGCACAAAGACAAGAGAATTTGAGAGGTT
TCAGGAGATGTGTTACAAGGCTTATCTAGCTATTCGACAGCATGCCAATCTCTTCATAAATCTTTTCTCA
ATGATGCTTGGCTCTGGAATGCCAGAACTACAATCTTTTGATGACATTGCATACATTCGAAAGACCCTAG
CCTTAGATAAAACTGAGCAAGAGGCTTTGGAGTATTTCATGAAACAAATGAATGATGCACGTCATGGTGG
CTGGACAACAAAAATGGATTGGATCTTCCACACAATTAAACAGCATGCATTGAACTGAAAGATAAAGCTT
TCTAGACCATTCGTTTGGCGCGCGGGCCCAGTAGGTAAGTGAACATGGTCATAGCTGTTTCCTAGGAGAT
CCT
