>Addgene plasmid #25635 | pLP-LNCX-PIK3CA-H1047R | addgene partial sequence | sequence record 31179 | 25635 with pLP-LNCX-rev 5'-CCCCCTTTTTCTGGAGACTA
GTCAGGTGGCACTTTTCGGGGAATGTGCGCGGAACCCCTATTTGTTTATTTTTCTAAATACATTCAAATA
TGTATCCGCTCATGAGACAATAACCCTGATAAATGCTTCAATAATATTGGATCTATAACTTCGTATAATG
TATGCTATACGAAGTTATGGATCTTTCAGGAGCTAAGGAAGCTAAAATGGAGAAAAAAATCACTGGATAT
ACCACCGTTGATATATCCCAATGGCATCGTAAAGAACATTTTGAGGCATTTCAGTCAGTTGCTCAATGTA
CCTATAACCAGACCGTTCAGCTGGATATTACGGCCTTTTTAAAGACCGTAAAGAAAAATAAGCACAAGTT
TTATCCGGCCTTTATTCACATTCTTGCCCGCCTGATGAATGCTCATCCGGAATTTCGTATGGCAATGAAA
GACGGTGAGCTGGTGATATGGGATAGTGTTCACCCTTGTTACACCGTTTTCCATGAGCAAACTGAAACGT
TTTCATCGCTCTGGAGTGAATACCACGACGATTTCCGGCAGTTTCTACACATATATTCGCAAGATGTGGC
GTGTTACGGTGAAAACCTGGCCTATTTCCCTAAAGGGTTTATTGAGAATATGTTTTTCGTCTCAGCCAAT
CCCTGGGTGAGTTTCACCAGTTTTGATTTAAACGTGGCCAATATGGACAACTTCTTCGCCCCCGTTTTCA
CCATGGGCAAATATTATACGCAAGGCGACAAGGTGCTGATGCCGCTGGCGATTCAGGTTCATCATGCCGT
TTGTGATGGCTTCCATGTCGGCAGAATGCTTAATGAATTACAACAGTACTGCGATGAGTGGCAGGGCGGG
GGCGTAATTTGATATCGAGCTCGCTTGGACTCTGTG
