>Addgene plasmid #25635 | pLP-LNCX-PIK3CA-H1047R | addgene partial sequence | sequence record 31180 | 25635 with pGEX-3
GGCAGCCAGCTTACCTCCCGGTGGTGGGTCGGTGGTCCCTGGGCAGGGGTCTCCCGATCCCGGACGAGCC
CCCAAATGAAAGACCCCCGCTGACGGGTAGTCAATCACTCAGAGGAGACCCTCCCAAGGAACAGCGAGAC
CACAAGTCGGATGCAACTGCAAGAGGGTTTATTGGATACACGGGTACCCGGGCGACTCAGTCAATCGGAG
GACTGGCGCCCCGAGTGAGGGGTTGTGGGCTCTTTTATTGAGCTCGGGGAGCAGAAGCGCGCGAACAGAA
GCGAGAAGCGAACTGATTGGTTAGTTCAAATAAGGCACAGGGTCATTTCAGGTCCTTGGGGCACCCTGGA
AACATCTGATGGTTCTCTAGAAACTGCTGAGGGCTGGACCGCATCTGGGGACCATCTGTTCTTGGCCCTG
AGCCGGGGCAGGAACTGCTTACCACAGATATCCTGTTTGGCCCATATTCAGCTGTTCCATCTGTTCTTGG
CCCTGAGCCGGGGCAGGAACTGCTTACCACAGATATCCTGTTTGGCCCATATTCAGCTGTTCCATCTGTT
CCTGACCTTGATCTGAACTTCTCTATTCTCAGTTATGTATTTTTCCATGCCTTGCAAAATGGCGTTACTT
AAGCTAGCTTGCCAAACCTACAGGTGGGGTCTTTCATTCCCCCCTTTTTCTGGAGACTAAATAAAATCTT
TTATTTTATCGATACGTCAGGTGGCACTTTTCGGGGAAATGTGCGCGGAACCCCTATTTGTTTATTTTTC
TAAATACATTCAAATATGTATCCGCTCATGAGACAATAACCCTGATAAATGCTTCAATAATATTGNATCT
ATAACTTCGTATAATGTATGCTATACGAAGT
